Addgene plasmid #15381: LB322 (Bcl-2 from ATG to -3934)
Depositing lab: Linda Boxer. Depositing organization: Stanford University. Publication: A-Myb up-regulates Bcl-2 through a Cdx binding site in t(14;18) lymphoma cells. Heckman CA, Mehew JW, Ying GG, Introna M, Golay J, Boxer LM. J Biol Chem. 2000 Mar 3. 275(9):6499-508. 10.1074/jbc.275.9.6499 PubMed 10692454.
Backbone
  Vector backbone: pBluescript II KS(+)
  Backbone size w/o insert (bp): 6000
  Vector type: Bacterial Expression, Luciferase
Growth in bacteria
  Bacterial resistance: Ampicillin, 100 μg/mL
  Growth temperature: 37°C
  Growth strain: DH5alpha
  Copy number: Unknown
Gene/Insert
  Gene/Insert name: B-cell lymphoma/leukemia-2 (alt name: Bcl-2)
  Species: H. sapiens (human)
  Insert size (bp): 3926
  Mutation: Bcl-2 fragment from ATG to -3934 with both P1 and P2
  Entrez Gene: BCL2 (a.k.a. Bcl-2, PPP1R50)
  Tag / fusion protein: Luciferase (C terminal on backbone)
  Cloning method: Restriction Enzyme; 5′ cloning site BamHI (not destroyed); 3′ cloning site HindIII (not destroyed)
  Sequencing primers: 5′ T3; 3′ T7
Terms and licenses: Academic/Nonprofit Terms; Industry Terms: Not Available to Industry
How to cite: LB322 (Bcl-2 from ATG to -3934) was a gift from Linda Boxer (Addgene plasmid # 15381 ; http://n2t.net/addgene:15381 ; RRID:Addgene_15381)
