[The description below was written by a language model from this plasmid's Addgene catalogue record and pLannotate feature annotations shown in this document.]
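Description:
LB322 (Bcl-2 from ATG to -3934) is a promoter-reporter plasmid built on a pBluescript II KS(+) backbone that already carries a firefly luciferase cassette. It is propagated in E. coli through the high-copy ColE1/pUC origin and selected with ampicillin via the bla gene. An f1 origin, remnants of the lacZα/lac promoter region, and flanking T3 and T7 promoters are inherited from pBluescript, the phage promoters serving here as sequencing primer sites. Although the catalogue lists it under bacterial expression as well as luciferase, the arrangement of parts is that of a reporter meant to be read out in transfected mammalian cells.

The insert is a roughly 3.9 kb human BCL2 5' flanking fragment, running from position -3934 to the translation start codon and containing both the P1 and P2 promoters, cloned between BamHI and HindIII. In the sequenced 9,385 nt record this region occupies the stretch between the multiple cloning site and the Photinus pyralis luciferase coding sequence. Two short annotations within it, assigned to unrelated human open reading frames, are partial matches on the opposite strand and are most likely annotation artefacts. Luciferase is followed by an SV40 small t intron and the SV40 polyadenylation signal, with the adjacent T antigen fragments belonging to that same SV40 processing cassette. No other eukaryotic promoter is annotated upstream of the reporter, so luciferase output reflects transcription driven by the BCL2 regulatory sequence. The associated publication concerns up-regulation of Bcl-2 by A-Myb through a Cdx binding site in t(14;18) lymphoma cells, which fits use of this long fragment as a reference construct for mapping BCL2 promoter activity and transcription factor responsiveness.
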