Features (pLannotate 1.2.2; 20 found; start..end, strand, type, name):
      1..19      +  promoter       T3 promoter: promoter for bacteriophage T3 RNA polymerase
     32..73      +  misc_feature   MCS (fragment): pBluescript multiple cloning site
    668..787     -  CDS            C14orf178 (fragment): CN178_HUMAN - Experimental evidence at transcript level: Swiss-Prot protein existence level 2. From Homo sapiens (Human).
    792..992     -  CDS            C9orf85 (fragment): CI085_HUMAN - Experimental evidence at protein level: Swiss-Prot protein existence level 1. From Homo sapiens (Human).
   3995..5644    +  CDS            LUCI_PHOPY: Experimental evidence at protein level: Swiss-Prot protein existence level 1. Produces green light with a wavelength of 562 nm. From Photinus pyralis (Common eastern firefly) (Lampyris pyralis).
   5702..5776    +  CDS            small t antigen (fragment): SV40 (simian virus 40) small t antigen
   5778..5843    +  intron         small t intron: SV40 (simian virus 40) small t antigen intron
   5973..5993    +  CDS            SV40 NLS: nuclear localization signal of SV40 (simian virus 40) large T antigen
   6312..6395    +  CDS            large T antigen (fragment): large T antigen from SV40 (simian virus 40)
   6418..6552    +  polyA_signal   SV40 poly(A) signal: SV40 polyadenylation signal
   6571..6589    -  promoter       T7 promoter: promoter for bacteriophage T7 RNA polymerase
   6597..6752    +  CDS            lacZα (fragment): LacZα fragment of β-galactosidase; lacZ fragment
   6854..7212    -  rep_origin     f1 ori (sequence partly withheld): f1 bacteriophage origin of replication; arrow indicates direction of (+) strand synthesis
   7239..7343    +  promoter       AmpR promoter: bla
   7344..8204    +  CDS            AmpR: β-lactamase; bla; confers resistance to ampicillin, carbenicillin, and related antibiotics
   8375..8963    +  rep_origin     ori: high-copy-number ColE1/pMB1/pBR322/pUC origin of replication
   9146..9238    +  CDS            lacI (fragment): lac repressor; lacI; The lac repressor binds to the lac operator to inhibit transcription in E. coli. This inhibition can be relieved by adding lactose or isopropyl-β-D-thiogalactopyranoside (IPTG).
   9251..9272    +  protein_bind   CAP binding site: CAP binding activates transcription in the presence of cAMP. E. coli catabolite activator protein
   9287..9317    +  promoter       lac promoter: promoter for the E. coli lac operon
   9325..9341    +  protein_bind   lac operator: The lac repressor binds to the lac operator to inhibit transcription in E. coli. This inhibition can be relieved by adding lactose or isopropyl-β-D-thiogalactopyranoside (IPTG). lac repressor encoded by lacI
>Addgene plasmid #15381 | LB322 (Bcl-2 from ATG to -3934) | addgene full sequence | sequence record 309589 | Addgene NGS Result
AATTAACCCTCACTAAAGGGAACAAAAGCTGGAGCTCCACCGCGGTGGCGGCCGCTCTAGAACTAGTGGA
TCCGTTTCCTTCTGGCTGCCCCCTTTGCAGAAGTACAGTTTCTTTTGCAGGTTTGTCCTATCATTTCCTC
ACTCATATGCTGAGTATTAGGAGCTTGAAGCCTTTCAATTCCTCTTAGGTAATTTTGGGGCTTTAAAATA
CGCTTTCAAGATTTCTAAACCATACTGTTGTGCAATTGGTATGAATTTATGTGAGAACATTTATTCTAGG
TCAATCTATACCCAGTGTCTATCCAGACCAAAACACCTCCCACGCGCATAAAAGGGACTCTGTCCCAACC
ATCAGAAGGGCAAGAAGGAGGATCTCCTTTCATCCCCTCTTGCCTGGATAAGAAATTTGTACCCAGGCCC
CCATTCCTATGTGAGAGAAGTTGGCTTGTTGGGCTGATGGAATACAATAAATGAAGAAATAAAATAAAAA
CACCCAAGAGAGATGGCAGTGCGTATAGTCCCAGCTATTCATGAGGCTGAGGTGGGAGAATCCTTCGAGC
CCAGAAGTTCGAGTCCAGCCTGGGCAACATAGCAAAAGCCATCTCTTAAAAAAAAAAAAAAAAGGCCAAC
TAAGTAAAAATTAAAAAAATCATAATTTGGTGTGCTTTTCTGGCTTTTTAAAGAATGTTTTGATTTTAGA
GTAGGAATGAGACAAAATAAAGATGTCAGGCAGGGCACAGTGGCTCATGTCTGTAATCCCAGCACTTTGG
GAGGCTGAGGCAGGCGGATAACGAGGTCAGGAGTTCGAGACCAGCCTGGCCAGTATGGCGAAACCCCGTC
TCTACTAAAAATACAAAAATTAGCAGAGCGTAGTGGCGTGCACGTGTAATCCCAGCTACTCAGGAGGCTG
AGGCAGAATTGCTTGAGCCTGGGAGGCAGAGGTTGCAGTGAGCTGAGATCGCACCACTGCACACCAGCCT
CCAAGATACAACAGAGCAAGACTCTGTCTCAAAAAAAAAAAAAAAGTCATAGCATATTTGTACACATTGT
AGTACTCATTTGTCATCTTTCTTGACCCCAATAATCCAGTGTCCCTATATATTTGCACTCGAGCCCTATT
AAGTAAGCCGCTGTGCTTCTAGAAGACCTTTTTCTTTTCTTGGTGCTTTTTGTCAAAGACTCTTGGAGAT
AAAAATACACACGTGCAACTTGTTTGTCCTCTTGTCCTTTTTTGCTAGGGGCTATTCATGCTGATTAATT
TAAAACTGTCTGCTTGCGCGTACACACGTCTGCGAGTGTGAATGTGTATGTGTGTATCTATGTACCTCAT
TTGAGAAAGTGCGGCCAACTAGGATTGGCTACGAGGCAAAGGTGGAGACCTTTAGGAGCCCACCCACCCC
AGCGTTAGGACGGTGGGCCTGAAAGTTACTATATGGAAGTCCTCATCGTGTAGCACTAAACCAGTGTAAA
AGGTGTTAGGGACAGAGGGAAAACATTGACTTAAACTGTCGTAAAGCCCTTGATAAACCCCTTCCCTGGA
GCGCTGAGTTCTGCATGGCCTGGGCCACGGACTAGGTGTTCAGGTGGACACGGGCGGGGATGCGCGTGCG
TGTGTAGTGCGCGGACACCTAGGAAGCTACTTGAAAGTAAACACCACGCTCGGGGCGTCCCTAGACATTG
CTTAAAACGTGCAGAGTCACCTGTCTTCACAGCAGGGCAGCGCTGAGGTCTCACTGCTGGGGGCGGTGGG
GGGCGGCATTGGCCTGGGTCTTCCCCCGGCGGCCGAGCGCCGGTAACACAACGTGTGTGTGTGTAGGCGC
GTGTACACACTCTCATACACGGCTAGAAAGGGTCCAGGCGACACACACACTCCCACATACACGGCTAGAA
AAGGTCCAGGCGAGACACACACACACACACACACACACACACTCCACACACACTCACACGGCCAGAAAGG
GTCCAGGCGGTTCCCGGCGCTTTTCCAGCCCTTGTTTTCATGGCGCACCCTCCCGCCAGCCGCCCCCCTC
CGCACTCCGTCGTCCGCCCGGCCCGGCCGCGTGCGGTTCCCCGGGAGCCCCCACCCCGTCGCGGACCCCA
GCGACCACCAAGTCCGCACGCGGCCTGCCGCAGGCCTGAGCAGAAGGCCCCGCGCACACCCACCGCGCCG
CGGCCGCGCGGGAGGCCTGTGCCGCCCGCGCCACCCACTGGCCGGGCCCCGCGGGCGCAGCGGAGCGGGC
GGGTGGCCGGCCCGGACGCGCCCTCCCCGGCCGCGGCCCCGCGCGCCATGTGCCCCCGGCGGGACGCGCC
ACTCCCGGGCCTGCCGCGGCGCCTTTAACCCGGGCCAGGGAGCGGGGCGGAGGGGGCGGTCGGGTGGCTC
AGAGGAGGGCTCTTTCTTTCTTCTTTTTTTGAATGAACCGTGTGACGTTACGCACAGGAAACCGGTCGGG
CTGTGCAGAGAATGAAGTAAGAGGACAGGCACCACAGCCCCGCTCCCGCCCCCTTCCTCCCGCGCCCGCC
CCTCCGCGCCGCCTGCCCGCCCGCCCGCCGCGCTCCCGCCCGCCGCTCTCCGTGGCCCCGCCGCGCTGCC
GCCGCCGCCGCTGCCAGCGAAGGTGCCGGGGCTCCGGGCCCTCCCTGCCGGCGGCCGTCAGCGCTCGGAG
CGGGCTGCGCGGCGGGAGCTCCGGGAGGCGGCCGTAGCCAGCGCCGCCGCGCAGGACCAGGAGGAGGAGA
AAGGGTGCGCAGCCCGGAGGCGGGGTGCGCCGGTGGGGTGCAGCGGAAGAGGGGGTCCAGGGGGGAGAAC
TTCGTAGCAGTCATCCTTTTTAGGAAAAGAGGGAAAAAATAAAACCCTCCCCCACCACCTCCTTCTCCCC
ACCCCTCGCCGCACCACACACAGCGCGGGCTTCTAGCGCTCGGCACCGGCGGGCCAGGCGCGTCCTGCCT
TCATTTATCCAGCAGCTTTTCGGAAAATGCATTTGCTGTTCGGAGTTTAATCAGAAGAGGATTCCTGCCT
CCGTCCCCGGCTCCTTCATCGTCCCATCTCCCCTGTCTCTCTCCTGGGGAGGCGTGAAGCGGTCCCGTGG
ATAGAGATTCATGCCTGTGCCCGCGCGTGTGTGCGCGCGTGTAAATTGCCGAGAAGGGGAAAACATCACA
GGACTTCTGCGAATACCGGACTGAAAATTGTAATTCATCTGCCGCCGCCGCTGCCTTTTTTTTTTCTCGA
GCTCTTGAGATCTCCGGTTGGGATTCCTGCGGATTGACATTTCTGTGAAGCAGAAGTCTGGGAATCGATC
TGGAAACCCTCCTAATTTTTACTCCCTCTCCCCCCGACTCCTGATTCATTGGGAAGTTTCAAATCAGCTA
TAACTGGAGAGTGCTGAAGATTGATGGGATCGTTGCCTTATGCATTTGTTTTGGTTTTACAAAAAGGAAA
CTTGACAGAGGATCATGCTGTACTTAAAAAATACAAGTAAGTTCTCTGCACAGGAAATTGGTTTAATGTA
ACTTTCAATGGAAACCTTTGAGATTTTTTACTTAAAGTGCATTCGAGTAAATTTAATTTCCAGGCAGCTT
AATACATTCTTTTTAGCCGTGTTACTTGTAGTGTGTATGCCCTGCTTTCACTCAGTGTGTACAGGGAAAC
GCACCTGATTTTTTACTTATTAGTTTGTTTTTTCTTTAACCTTTCAGCATCACAGAGGAAGTAGACTGAT
ATTAACAATACTTACCAATAATAACGTGCCTCATGAAATAAAGATCCGAAAGGAATTGGAATAAAAATTT
CCTGCATCTCATGCCAAGGGGGAAACACCAGAATCAAGTGTTCCGCGTGATTGAAGACACCCCCTCGTCC
AAGAATGCAAAGCACATCCAATAAAATAGCTGGATTATAACTCCTCTTCTTTCTCTGGGGGCCGTGGGGT
GGGAGCTGGGGCGAGAGGTGCCGTTGGCCCCCGTTACTTTTCCTCAAGCTTGGCATTCCGGTACTGTTGG
TAAAATGGAAGACGCCAAAAACATAAAGAAAGGCCCGGCGCCATTCTATCCTCTAGAGGATGGAACCGCT
GGAGAGCAACTGCATAAGGCTATGAAGAGATACGCCCTGGTTCCTGGAACAATTGCTTTTACAGATGCAC
ATATCGAGGTGAACATCACGTACGCGGAATACTTCGAAATGTCCGTTCGGTTGGCAGAAGCTATGAAACG
ATATGGGCTGAATACAAATCACAGAATCGTCGTATGCAGTGAAAACTCTCTTCAATTCTTTATGCCGGTG
TTGGGCGCGTTATTTATCGGAGTTGCAGTTGCGCCCGCGAACGACATTTATAATGAACGTGAATTGCTCA
ACAGTATGAACATTTCGCAGCCTACCGTAGTGTTTGTTTCCAAAAAGGGGTTGCAAAAAATTTTGAACGT
GCAAAAAAAATTACCAATAATCCAGAAAATTATTATCATGGATTCTAAAACGGATTACCAGGGATTTCAG
TCGATGTACACGTTCGTCACATCTCATCTACCTCCCGGTTTTAATGAATACGATTTTGTACCAGAGTCCT
TTGATCGTGACAAAACAATTGCACTGATAATGAATTCCTCTGGATCTACTGGGTTACCTAAGGGTGTGGC
CCTTCCGCATAGAACTGCCTGCGTCAGATTCTCGCATGCCAGAGATCCTATTTTTGGCAATCAAATCATT
CCGGATACTGCGATTTTAAGTGTTGTTCCATTCCATCACGGTTTTGGAATGTTTACTACACTCGGATATT
TGATATGTGGATTTCGAGTCGTCTTAATGTATAGATTTGAAGAAGAGCTGTTTTTACGATCCCTTCAGGA
TTACAAAATTCAAAGTGCGTTGCTAGTACCAACCCTATTTTCATTCTTCGCCAAAAGCACTCTGATTGAC
AAATACGATTTATCTAATTTACACGAAATTGCTTCTGGGGGCGCACCTCTTTCGAAAGAAGTCGGGGAAG
CGGTTGCAAAACGCTTCCATCTTCCAGGGATACGACAAGGATATGGGCTCACTGAGACTACATCAGCTAT
TCTGATTACACCCGAGGGGGATGATAAACCGGGCGCGGTCGGTAAAGTTGTTCCATTTTTTGAAGCGAAG
GTTGTGGATCTGGATACCGGGAAAACGCTGGGCGTTAATCAGAGAGGCGAATTATGTGTCAGAGGACCTA
TGATTATGTCCGGTTATGTAAACAATCCGGAAGCGACCAACGCCTTGATTGACAAGGATGGATGGCTACA
TTCTGGAGACATAGCTTACTGGGACGAAGACGAACACTTCTTCATAGTTGACCGCTTGAAGTCTTTAATT
AAATACAAAGGATATCAGGTGGCCCCCGCTGAATTGGAATCGATATTGTTACAACACCCCAACATCTTCG
ACGCGGGCGTGGCAGGTCTTCCCGACGATGACGCCGGTGAACTTCCCGCCGCCGTTGTTGTTTTGGAGCA
CGGAAAGACGATGACGGAAAAAGAGATCGTGGATTACGTCGCCAGTCAAGTAACAACCGCGAAAAAGTTG
CGCGGAGGAGTTGTGTTTGTGGACGAAGTACCGAAAGGTCTTACCGGAAAACTCGACGCAAGAAAAATCA
GAGAGATCCTCATAAAGGCCAAGAAGGGCGGAAAGTCCAAATTGTAAAATGTAACTGTATTCAGCGATGA
CGAAATTCTTAGCTATTGTAATACTCTAGAGGATCTTTGTGAAGGAACCTTACTTCTGTGGTGTGACATA
ATTGGACAAACTACCTACAGAGATTTAAAGCTCTAAGGTAAATATAAAATTTTTAAGTGTATAATGTGTT
AAACTACTGATTCTAATTGTTTGTGTATTTTAGATTCCAACCTATGGAACTGATGAATGGGAGCAGTGGT
GGAATGCCTTTAATGAGGAAAACCTGTTTTGCTCAGAAGAAATGCCATCTAGTGATGATGAGGCTACTGC
TGACTCTCAACATTCTACTCCTCCAAAAAAGAAGAGAAAGGTAGAAGACCCCAAGGACTTTCCTTCAGAA
TTGCTAAGTTTTTTGAGTCATGCTGTGTTTAGTAATAGAACTCTTGCTTGCTTTGCTATTTACACCACAA
AGGAAAAAGCTGCACTGCTATACAAGAAAATTATGGAAAAATATTCTGTAACCTTTATAAGTAGGCATAA
CAGTTATAATCATAACATACTGTTTTTTCTTACTCCACACAGGCATAGAGTGTCTGCTATTAATAACTAT
GCTCAAAAATTGTGTACCTTTAGCTTTTTAATTTGTAAAGGGGTTAATAAGGAATATTTGATGTATAGTG
CCTTGACTAGAGATCATAATCAGCCATACCACATTTGTAGAGGTTTTACTTGCTTTAAAAAACCTCCCAC
ACCTCCCCCTGAACCTGAAACATAAAATGAATGCAATTGTTGTTGTTAACTTGTTTATTGCAGCTTATAA
TGGTTACAAATAAAGCAATAGCATCACAAATTTCACAAATAAAGCATTTTTTTCACTGCATTCTAGTTGT
GGTTTGTCCAAACTCATCAATGTATCTTATCATGTCTGGATCCCCGGGTACCCAATTCGCCCTATAGTGA
GTCGTATTACGCGCGCTCACTGGCCGTCGTTTTACAACGTCGTGACTGGGAAAACCCTGGCGTTACCCAA
CTTAATCGCCTTGCAGCACATCCCCCTTTCGCCAGCTGGCGTAATAGCGAAGAGGCCCGCACCGATCGCC
CTTCCCAACAGTTGCGCAGCCTGAATGGCGAATGGAAATTGTAAGCGTTAATATTTTGTTAAAATTCGCG
TTAAATTTTTGTTAAATCAGCTCATTTTTTTAACCAATAGGCCGAAATCGGCAAAATCCCTTATAAATCA
AAAGAATAGACCGAGATAGGGT
[37 nt withheld, positions 6883-6919]
AAAGAACGTGGACTCCAACGTCAAAGG
[49 nt withheld, positions 6947-6995]
T
[91 nt withheld, positions 6997-7087]
G
[124 nt withheld, positions 7089-7212]
CAGGTGGCACTTTTCGGGGAAATGTGCGCGGAACCCCTATTTGTTTATTTTTCTAAATACATTCAAATAT
GTATCCGCTCATGAGACAATAACCCTGATAAATGCTTCAATAATATTGAAAAAGGAAGAGTATGAGTATT
CAACATTTCCGTGTCGCCCTTATTCCCTTTTTTGCGGCATTTTGCCTTCCTGTTTTTGCTCACCCAGAAA
CGCTGGTGAAAGTAAAAGATGCTGAAGATCAGTTGGGTGCACGAGTGGGTTACATCGAACTGGATCTCAA
CAGCGGTAAGATCCTTGAGAGTTTTCGCCCCGAAGAACGTTTTCCAATGATGAGCACTTTTAAAGTTCTG
CTATGTGGCGCGGTATTATCCCGTATTGACGCCGGGCAAGAGCAACTCGGTCGCCGCATACACTATTCTC
AGAATGACTTGGTTGAGTACTCACCAGTCACAGAAAAGCATCTTACGGATGGCATGACAGTAAGAGAATT
ATGCAGTGCTGCCATAACCATGAGTGATAACACTGCGGCCAACTTACTTCTGACAACGATCGGAGGACCG
AAGGAGCTAACCGCTTTTTTGCACAACATGGGGGATCATGTAACTCGCCTTGATCGTTGGGAACCGGAGC
TGAATGAAGCCATACCAAACGACGAGCGTGACACCACGATGCCTGTAGCAATGGCAACAACGTTGCGCAA
ACTATTAACTGGCGAACTACTTACTCTAGCTTCCCGGCAACAATTAATAGACTGGATGGAGGCGGATAAA
GTTGCAGGACCACTTCTGCGCTCGGCCCTTCCGGCTGGCTGGTTTATTGCTGATAAATCTGGAGCCGGTG
AGCGTGGGTCTCGCGGTATCATTGCAGCACTGGGGCCAGATGGTAAGCCCTCCCGTATCGTAGTTATCTA
CACGACGGGGAGTCAGGCAACTATGGATGAACGAAATAGACAGATCGCTGAGATAGGTGCCTCACTGATT
AAGCATTGGTAACTGTCAGACCAAGTTTACTCATATATACTTTAGATTGATTTAAAACTTCATTTTTAAT
TTAAAAGGATCTAGGTGAAGATCCTTTTTGATAATCTCATGACCAAAATCCCTTAACGTGAGTTTTCGTT
CCACTGAGCGTCAGACCCCGTAGAAAAGATCAAAGGATCTTCTTGAGATCCTTTTTTTCTGCGCGTAATC
TGCTGCTTGCAAACAAAAAAACCACCGCTACCAGCGGTGGTTTGTTTGCCGGATCAAGAGCTACCAACTC
TTTTTCCGAAGGTAACTGGCTTCAGCAGAGCGCAGATACCAAATACTGTTCTTCTAGTGTAGCCGTAGTT
AGGCCACCACTTCAAGAACTCTGTAGCACCGCCTACATACCTCGCTCTGCTAATCCTGTTACCAGTGGCT
GCTGCCAGTGGCGATAAGTCGTGTCTTACCGGGTTGGACTCAAGACGATAGTTACCGGATAAGGCGCAGC
GGTCGGGCTGAACGGGGGGTTCGTGCACACAGCCCAGCTTGGAGCGAACGACCTACACCGAACTGAGATA
CCTACAGCGTGAGCTATGAGAAAGCGCCACGCTTCCCGAAGGGAGAAAGGCGGACAGGTATCCGGTAAGC
GGCAGGGTCGGAACAGGAGAGCGCACGAGGGAGCTTCCAGGGGGAAACGCCTGGTATCTTTATAGTCCTG
TCGGGTTTCGCCACCTCTGACTTGAGCGTCGATTTTTGTGATGCTCGTCAGGGGGGCGGAGCCTATGGAA
AAACGCCAGCAACGCGGCCTTTTTACGGTTCCTGGCCTTTTGCTGGCCTTTTGCTCACATGTTCTTTCCT
GCGTTATCCCCTGATTCTGTGGATAACCGTATTACCGCCTTTGAGTGAGCTGATACCGCTCGCCGCAGCC
GAACGACCGAGCGCAGCGAGTCAGTGAGCGAGGAAGCGGAAGAGCGCCCAATACGCAAACCGCCTCTCCC
CGCGCGTTGGCCGATTCATTAATGCAGCTGGCACGACAGGTTTCCCGACTGGAAAGCGGGCAGTGAGCGC
AACGCAATTAATGTGAGTTAGCTCACTCATTAGGCACCCCAGGCTTTACACTTTATGCTTCCGGCTCGTA
TGTTGTGTGGAATTGTGAGCGGATAACAATTTCACACAGGAAACAGCTATGACCATGATTACGCCAAGCG
CGC
