>Addgene plasmid #15381 | LB322 (Bcl-2 from ATG to -3934) | addgene partial sequence | sequence record 21832 | T7 5'-TAATACGACTCACTATAGGG-3'
TGATGAGTTTGGACAACCACAACTAGAATGCAGTGAAAAAAATGCTTTATTTGTGAAATTTGTGATGCTA
TTGCTTTATTTGTAACCATTATAAGCTGCAATAAACAAGTTAACAACAACAATTGCATTCATTTTATGTT
TCAGGTTCAGGGGGAGGTGTGGGAGGTTTTTTAAAGCAAGTAAAACCTCTACAAATGTGGTATGGCTGAT
TATGATCTCTAGTCAAGGCACTATACATCAAATATTCCTTATTAACCCCTTTACAAATTAAAAAGCTAAA
GGTACACAATTTTTGAGCATAGTTATTAATAGCAGACACTCTATGCCTGTGTGGAGTAAGAAAAAACAGT
ATGTTATGATTATAACTGTTATGCCTACTTATAAAGGTTACAGAATATTTTTCCATAATTTTCTTGTATA
GCAGTGCAGCTTTTTCCTTTGTGGTGTAAATAGCAAAGCAAGCAAGAGTTCTATTACTAAACACAGCATG
ACTCAAAAAACTTAGCAATTCTGAAGGAAAGTCCTTGGGGTCTTCTACCTTTCTCTTCTTTTTTGGAGGA
GTAGAATGTTGAGAGTCAGCAGTAGCCTCATCATCACTAGATGGCATTTCTTCTGAGCAAAACAGGTTTT
CCTCATTAAAGGCATTCCACCACTGCTCCCATTCATCAGTTCCATAGGTTGGAATCTAAAATACACAAAC
AATTAGAATCAGTAGTTTAACACATTATACACTTAAAAATTTTATATTTACCTTAGAGCTTTAAATCTCT
GTAGGTAGTTTGTCCAATTATGTCACACCACAGAAGTAAGGTTCCTTCACAAAGATCCTCTAGAGTATTA
CAATAGCTAAGAATTTCGTCATCGCTGAATACAGTTACATTTTACAATTGGACTTTCCGCCCTTCTTGGC
CTTTATGAGGATCTCTCTGATTTTCTTGC
