>Addgene plasmid #15381 | LB322 (Bcl-2 from ATG to -3934) | addgene partial sequence | sequence record 21833 | T3 5'-GCAATTAACCCTCACTAAAGG-3'
CGCGGTGGCGGCCGCTCTAGAACTAGTGGATCCGTTTCCTTCTGGCTGCCCCCTTTGCAGAAGTACAGTT
TCTTTTGCAGGTTTGTCCTATCATTTCCTCACTCATATGCTGAGTATTAGGAGCTTGAAGCCTTTCAATT
CCTCTTAGGTAATTTTGGGGCTTTAAAATACGCTTTCAAGATTTCTAAACCATACTGTTGTGCAATTGGT
ATGAATTTATGTGAGAACATTTATTCTAGGTCAATCTATACCCAGTGTCTATCCAGACCAAAACACCTCC
CACGCGCATAAAAGGGACTCTGTCCCAACCATCAGAAGGGCAAGAAGGAGGATCTCCTTTCATCCCCTCT
TGCCTGGATAAGAAATTTGTACCCAGGCCCCCATTCCTATGTGAGAGAAGTTGGCTTGTTGGGCTGATGG
AATACAATAAATGAAGAAATAAAATAAAAACACCCAAGAGAGATGGCAGTGCGTATAGTCCCAGCTATTC
ATGAGGCTGAGGTGGGAGAATCCTTCGAGCCCAGAAGTTCGAGTCCAGCCTGGGCAACATAGCAAAAGCC
ATCTCTTAAAAAAAAAAAAAAAAGGCCAACTAAGTAAAAATTAAAAAAATCATAATTTGGTGTGCTTTTC
TGGCTTTTTAAAGAATGTTTTGATTTTAGAGTAGGAATGAGACAAAATAAAGATGTCAGGCAGGGCACAG
TGGCTCATGTCTGTAATCCCAGCACTTTGGGAGGCTGAGGCAGGC
