>Addgene plasmid #15381 | LB322 (Bcl-2 from ATG to -3934) | addgene partial sequence | sequence record 108791 | LucNRev 5'-CCTTATGCAGTTGCTCTCC-3'
GCCGGGCCTTTCTTTATGTTTTTGGCGTCTTCCATTTTACCAACAGTACCGGAATGCCAAGCTTGAGGAA
AAGTAACGGGGGCCAACGGCACCTCTCGCCCCAGCTCCCACCCCACGGCCCCCAGAGAAAGAAGAGGAGT
TATAATCCAGCTATTTTATTGGATGTGCTTTGCATTCTTGGACGAGGGGGTGTCTTCAATCACGCGGAAC
ACTTGATTCTGGTGTTTCCCCCTTGGCATGAGATGCAGGAAATTTTTATTCCAATTCCTTTCGGATCTTT
ATTTCATGAGGCACGTTATTATTGGTAAGTATTGTTAATATCAGTCTACTTCCTCTGTGATGCTGAAAGG
TTAAAGAAAAAACAAACTAATAAGTAAAAAATCAGGTGCGTTTCCCTGTACACACTGAGTGAAAGCAGGG
CATACACACTACAAGTAACACGGCTAAAAAGAATGTATTAAGCTGCCTGGAAATTAAATTTACTCGAATG
CACTTTAAGTAAAAAATCTCAAAGGTTTCCATTGAAAGTTACATTAAACCAATTTCCTGTGCAGAGAACT
TACTTGTATTTTTTAAGTACAGCATGATCCTCTGTCAAGTTTCCTTTTTGTAAAACCAAAACAAATGCAT
AAGGCAACGATCCCATCAATCTTCAGCACTCTCCAGTTATAGCTGATTTGAAACTTCCCAATGAATCAGG
AGTCGGGGGGAGAGGGAGTAAAAA
