>Addgene plasmid #15381 | LB322 (Bcl-2 from ATG to -3934) | addgene partial sequence | sequence record 108794 | EBV-rev 5'-GTGGTTTGTCCAAACTCATC-3'
CCAATTCGCCCTATAGTGAGTCGTATTACGCGCGCTCACTGGCCGTCGTTTTACAACGTCGTGACTGGGA
AAACCCTGGCGTTACCCAACTTAATCGCCTTGCAGCACATCCCCCTTTCGCCAGCTGGCGTAATAGCGAA
GAGGCCCGCACCGATCGCCCTTCCCAACAGTTGCGCAGCCTGAATGGCGAATGGAAATTGTAAGCGTTAA
TATTTTGTTAAAATTCGCGTTAAATTTTTGTTAAATCAGCTCATTTTTTTAACCAATAGGCCGAAATCGG
CAAAATCCCTTATAAATCAAAAGAATAGACCGAGATAGGGT
[37 nt withheld, positions 322-358]
AAAGAACGTGGACTCCAACGTCAAAGG
[49 nt withheld, positions 386-434]
T
[91 nt withheld, positions 436-526]
G
[124 nt withheld, positions 528-651]
CAGGTGGCACTTTTCGGGGAAATGTGCGCGGAACCCCTATTTGTTTATTTTTCTAAATACATTCAAATAT
GTATCCGCTCATGAGACAATAACCCTGATAAATGCTTCAATAATATTGAAAAAGGAAGAGTATGAGTATT
CAACATTTCCGTGTCGCCCTTATTCCCTTTTTTGCGGCATTTTGCCTTCCTGTTTTTGCTCACCCAGAAA
